Addgene plasmid #70111: pLenti-Synapsin-pHoenix-WPRE
Purpose: lentiviral expression of pHoenix (Synaptophysin-pHluorin-Arch3-mKate2) driven by human Synapsin I promoter for optogenetic acidification of synaptic vesicles
Depositing lab: Christian Rosenmund. Publication: Optogenetic acidification of synaptic vesicles and lysosomes. Rost BR, Schneider F, Grauel MK, Wozny C, G Bentz C, Blessing A, Rosenmund T, Jentsch TJ, Schmitz D, Hegemann P, Rosenmund C. Nat Neurosci. 2015 Nov 9. doi: 10.1038/nn.4161. PubMed 26551543.
Backbone
  Vector backbone: FUGW
  Backbone size w/o insert (bp): 8400
  Total vector size (bp): 11892
  Vector type: Lentiviral
Growth in bacteria
  Bacterial resistance: Ampicillin, 100 μg/mL
  Growth temperature: 30°C
  Growth strain: XL10-gold
  Growth instructions: Researchers should avoid repetitive freeze-thaw cycles when handling the DNA, as we found that this can lead to DNA degradation. Recommended growth strains are XL10gold and Stbl3.
  Copy number: Unknown
Gene/Insert
  Gene/Insert name: pHoenix (alt name: Synaphtophysin-pHluorin-Arch3-mKate2-betaHK)
  Species: R. norvegicus (rat); Halorubrum sodomense, Entacmaea quadricolor, Aequorea victoria
  Insert size (bp): 3492
  GenBank ID: 24804; KT880224
  Entrez Gene: Syp (a.k.a. Syp1)
  Promoter: Synapsin
  Tag / fusion protein: pHluorin; Arch3; mKate2; H+/K+ ATPase beta-subunit
  Cloning method: Restriction Enzyme; 5′ cloning site NheI (not destroyed); 3′ cloning site PacI (not destroyed)
  Sequencing primers: 5′ CGCTGCCTCAGTCTGCGGTGG; 3′ AGGAGCAACATAGTTAAGAATACC
Resource information
  A portion of this plasmid was derived from a plasmid made by: Synaptophsin-2xpHluorin: Stephen Heinemann lab, now Addgene plasmid #37004; Arch3: Addgene Plasmid #22222; mKate2: Evrogen
Terms and licenses: Academic/Nonprofit Terms; Industry Terms: Not Available to Industry
How to cite: pLenti-Synapsin-pHoenix-WPRE was a gift from Christian Rosenmund (Addgene plasmid # 70111 ; http://n2t.net/addgene:70111 ; RRID:Addgene_70111)
