[The description below was written by a language model from this plasmid's Addgene catalogue record and the feature table of its GenBank file.]
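Description:
pLenti-Synapsin-pHoenix-WPRE is an HIV-1-based lentiviral transfer plasmid built on the FUGW backbone, designed to express the optogenetic tool pHoenix in neurons. It is propagated in E. coli through a high-copy ColE1/pUC-type origin with ampicillin selection (AmpR). The backbone also carries an f1 origin and an SV40 promoter/EM7-driven BleoR cassette conferring Zeocin resistance; this cassette lies outside the region between the LTRs and so would not be packaged. Viral genomic RNA is transcribed from a CMV enhancer/promoter fused to a truncated 5' LTR. This is followed by the Psi packaging signal, the RRE for Rev-dependent nuclear export, and the cPPT/CTS. A second truncated LTR, followed by a bGH polyadenylation signal, lies downstream of the payload. The catalogue lists a total size of 11,892 bp, whereas the held sequence record is 11,936 bp.

The payload is driven by the human synapsin I promoter, which restricts expression to neurons, and is followed by a WPRE that enhances transcript stability and expression. pHoenix is a single fusion protein. Rat synaptophysin targets it to synaptic vesicles, superecliptic pHluorin serves as a pH-sensitive green reporter, and archaerhodopsin-3 (Arch3) from Halorubrum sodomense is a light-driven proton pump. The fusion also includes the far-red fluorescent protein mKate2 and a segment of the H+/K+ ATPase beta subunit. The feature table annotates pHluorin, Arch and mKate2 explicitly. The synaptophysin and beta-subunit portions are not annotated and are known only from the catalogue entry. Illumination activates Arch3 to pump protons into the vesicle lumen, pHluorin fluorescence reports the resulting pH change, and mKate2 marks expression. The construct is used for optogenetic acidification of synaptic vesicles in transduced neurons.
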