LOCUS       Exported 11936 bp ds-DNA circular SYN 12-MAY-2021
DEFINITION  lentiviral expression of pHoenix
            (Synaptophysin-pHluorin-Arch3-mKate2) driven by human Synapsin I
            promoter for optogenetic acidification of synaptic vesicles.
ACCESSION   .
VERSION     .
KEYWORDS    pLenti-Synapsin-pHoenix-WPRE
SOURCE      synthetic DNA construct
  ORGANISM  synthetic DNA construct
REFERENCE   1 (bases 1 to 11936)
  AUTHORS   Rost BR, Schneider F, Grauel MK, Wozny C, G Bentz C, Blessing A,
            Rosenmund T, Jentsch TJ, Schmitz D, Hegemann P, Rosenmund C
  TITLE     Optogenetic acidification of synaptic vesicles and lysosomes.
  JOURNAL   Nat Neurosci. 2015 Nov 9. doi: 10.1038/nn.4161.
  PUBMED    26551543
REFERENCE   2 (bases 1 to 11936)
  AUTHORS   .
  TITLE     Direct Submission
  JOURNAL   Exported May 12, 2021 from SnapGene Server 1.1.58
            http://www.snapgene.com
FEATURES             Location/Qualifiers
     source          1..11936
                     /organism="synthetic DNA construct"
                     /mol_type="other DNA"
     regulatory      201..210
                     /regulatory_class="other"
                     /note="vertebrate consensus sequence for strong initiation
                     of translation (Kozak, 1987)"
     regulatory      762..771
                     /regulatory_class="other"
                     /note="vertebrate consensus sequence for strong initiation
                     of translation (Kozak, 1987)"
     CDS             768..1484
                     /codon_start=1
                     /product="pH-sensitive mutant of green fluorescent protein
                     (Ng et al., 2002)"
                     /label=superecliptic pHluorin
                     /note="excited strongly by blue light at neutral pH but
                     minimally fluorescent at acidic pH"
                     /translation="MGSKGEELFTGVVPILVELDGDVNGHKFSVSGEGEGDATYGKLTL
                     KFICTTGKLPVPWPTLVTTLTYGVQCFSRYPDHMKRHDFFKSAMPEGYVQERTIFFKDD
                     GNYKTRAEVKFEGDTLVNRIELKGIDFKEDGNILGHKLEYNYNDHQVYIMADKQKNGIK
                     ANFKIRHNIEDGGVQLADHYQQNTPIGDGPVLLPDNHYLFTTSTLSKDPNEKRDHMVLL
                     EFVTAAGITHGMDELYK"
     primer_bind     complement(801..829)
                     /label=GFP-R
                     /note="GFP, reverse primer. Does NOT anneal to EGFP"
     primer_bind     1424..1444
                     /label=GFP-F
                     /note="GFP, forward primer. Does NOT anneal to EGFP"
     CDS             1500..2273
                     /codon_start=1
                     /product="light-driven proton pump archaerhodopsin-3 from
                     Halorubrum sodomense (Chow et al., 2010)"
                     /label=Arch
                     /translation="MDPIALQAGYDLLGDGRPETLWLGIGTLLMLIGTFYFLVRGWGVT
                     DKDAREYYAVTILVPGIASAAYLSMFFGIGLTEVTVGGEMLDIYYARYADWLFTTPLLL
                     LDLALLAKVDRVTIGTLVGVDALMIVTGLIGALSHTAIARYSWWLFSTICMIVVLYFLA
                     TSLRSAAKERGPEVASTFNTLTALVLVLWTAYPILWIIGTEGAGVVGLGIETLLFMVLD
                     VTAKVGFGFILLRSRAILGDTEAPEPSAGADVSAAD"
     CDS             2280..2975
                     /codon_start=1
                     /product="monomeric far-red fluorescent protein (Shcherbo
                     et al., 2009)"
                     /label=mKate2
                     /note="mammalian codon-optimized"
                     /translation="MVSELIKENMHMKLYMEGTVNNHHFKCTSEGEGKPYEGTQTMRIK
                     AVEGGPLPFAFDILATSFMYGSKTFINHTQGIPDFFKQSFPEGFTWERVTTYEDGGVLT
                     ATQDTSLQDGCLIYNVKIRGVNFPSNGPVMQKKTLGWEASTETLYPADGGLEGRADMAL
                     KLVGGGHLICNLKTTYRSKKPAKNLKMPGVYYVDRRLERIKEADKETYVEQHEVAVARY
                     CDLPSKLGHR"
     misc_feature    3747..4335
                     /label=WPRE
                     /note="woodchuck hepatitis virus posttranscriptional
                     regulatory element"
     primer_bind     complement(3800..3820)
                     /label=WPRE-R
                     /note="WPRE, reverse primer"
     CDS             complement(4218..4229)
                     /codon_start=1
                     /product="Factor Xa recognition and cleavage site"
                     /label=Factor Xa site
                     /translation="IEGR"
     primer_bind     complement(4338..4354)
                     /label=KS primer
                     /note="common sequencing primer, one of multiple similar
                     variants"
     primer_bind     complement(4339..4355)
                     /label=pBluescriptKS
                     /note="For pBluescript vector"
     LTR             4860..5040
                     /label=5' LTR (truncated)
                     /note="truncated 5' long terminal repeat (LTR) from HIV-1"
     primer_bind     complement(5066..5083)
                     /label=BGH-rev
                     /note="Bovine growth hormone terminator, reverse primer.
                     Also called BGH reverse"
     polyA_signal    5072..5296
                     /label=bGH poly(A) signal
                     /note="bovine growth hormone polyadenylation signal"
     rep_origin      5342..5770
                     /direction=RIGHT
                     /label=f1 ori
                     /note="f1 bacteriophage origin of replication; arrow
                     indicates direction of (+) strand synthesis"
     primer_bind     complement(5429..5448)
                     /label=F1ori-R
                     /note="F1 origin, reverse primer"
     primer_bind     5639..5660
                     /label=F1ori-F
                     /note="F1 origin, forward primer"
     primer_bind     complement(5779..5799)
                     /label=pBABE 3'
                     /note="SV40 enhancer, reverse primer for pBABE vectors"
     promoter        5784..6113
                     /label=SV40 promoter
                     /note="SV40 enhancer and early promoter"
     rep_origin      5964..6099
                     /label=SV40 ori
                     /note="SV40 origin of replication"
     primer_bind     6026..6045
                     /label=SV40pro-F
                     /note="SV40 promoter/origin, forward primer"
     promoter        6161..6208
                     /label=EM7 promoter
                     /note="synthetic bacterial promoter "
     CDS             6227..6601
                     /codon_start=1
                     /gene="Sh ble from Streptoalloteichus hindustanus"
                     /product="antibiotic-binding protein"
                     /label=BleoR
                     /note="confers resistance to bleomycin, phleomycin, and
                     Zeocin(TM)"
                     /translation="MAKLTSAVPVLTARDVAGAVEFWTDRLGFSRDFVEDDFAGVVRDD
                     VTLFISAVQDQVVPDNTLAWVWVRGLDELYAEWSEVVSTNFRDASGPAMTEIGEQPWGR
                     EFALRDPAGNCVHFVAEEQD"
     polyA_signal    6731..6852
                     /label=SV40 poly(A) signal
                     /note="SV40 polyadenylation signal"
     primer_bind     complement(6768..6787)
                     /label=SV40pA-R
                     /note="SV40 polyA, reverse primer"
     primer_bind     6822..6841
                     /label=EBV-rev
                     /note="SV40 polyA terminator, reverse primer"
     primer_bind     complement(6901..6917)
                     /label=M13 rev
                     /note="common sequencing primer, one of multiple similar
                     variants"
     primer_bind     complement(6901..6917)
                     /label=M13 Reverse
                     /note="In lacZ gene. Also called M13-rev"
     primer_bind     complement(6914..6936)
                     /label=M13/pUC Reverse
                     /note="In lacZ gene"
     protein_bind    6925..6941
                     /label=lac operator
                     /bound_moiety="lac repressor encoded by lacI"
                     /note="The lac repressor binds to the lac operator to
                     inhibit transcription in E. coli. This inhibition can be
                     relieved by adding lactose or
                     isopropyl-beta-D-thiogalactopyranoside (IPTG)."
     promoter        complement(6949..6979)
                     /label=lac promoter
                     /note="promoter for the E. coli lac operon"
     protein_bind    6994..7015
                     /label=CAP binding site
                     /bound_moiety="E. coli catabolite activator protein"
                     /note="CAP binding activates transcription in the presence
                     of cAMP."
     primer_bind     complement(7132..7149)
                     /label=L4440
                     /note="L4440 vector, forward primer"
     rep_origin      complement(7303..7891)
                     /direction=LEFT
                     /label=ori
                     /note="high-copy-number ColE1/pMB1/pBR322/pUC origin of
                     replication"
     primer_bind     complement(7383..7402)
                     /label=pBR322ori-F
                     /note="pBR322 origin, forward primer"
     CDS             complement(8062..8922)
                     /codon_start=1
                     /gene="bla"
                     /product="beta-lactamase"
                     /label=AmpR
                     /note="confers resistance to ampicillin, carbenicillin, and
                     related antibiotics"
                     /translation="MSIQHFRVALIPFFAAFCLPVFAHPETLVKVKDAEDQLGARVGYI
                     ELDLNSGKILESFRPEERFPMMSTFKVLLCGAVLSRIDAGQEQLGRRIHYSQNDLVEYS
                     PVTEKHLTDGMTVRELCSAAITMSDNTAANLLLTTIGGPKELTAFLHNMGDHVTRLDRW
                     EPELNEAIPNDERDTTMPVAMATTLRKLLTGELLTLASRQQLIDWMEADKVAGPLLRSA
                     LPAGWFIADKSGAGERGSRGIIAALGPDGKPSRIVVIYTTGSQATMDERNRQIAEIGAS
                     LIKHW"
     primer_bind     8685..8704
                     /label=Amp-R
                     /note="Ampicillin resistance gene, reverse primer"
     promoter        complement(8923..9027)
                     /gene="bla"
                     /label=AmpR promoter
     primer_bind     complement(9102..9121)
                     /label=pRS-marker
                     /note="pRS vectors, use to sequence yeast selectable
                     marker"
     enhancer        9293..9672
                     /label=CMV enhancer
                     /note="human cytomegalovirus immediate early enhancer"
     promoter        9674..9872
                     /label=CMV promoter
                     /note="human cytomegalovirus (CMV) immediate early
                     promoter"
     primer_bind     9827..9847
                     /label=CMV-F
                     /note="Human CMV immediate early promoter, forward primer"
     LTR             9890..10070
                     /label=5' LTR (truncated)
                     /note="truncated 5' long terminal repeat (LTR) from HIV-1"
     misc_feature    10117..10242
                     /label=HIV-1 Psi
                     /note="packaging signal of human immunodeficiency virus
                     type 1"
     misc_feature    10735..10968
                     /label=RRE
                     /note="The Rev response element (RRE) of HIV-1 allows for
                     Rev-dependent mRNA export from the nucleus to the
                     cytoplasm."
     CDS             11153..11197
                     /codon_start=1
                     /product="antigenic peptide corresponding to amino acids
                     655 to 669 of the HIV envelope protein gp41 (Lutje Hulsik
                     et al., 2013)"
                     /label=gp41 peptide
                     /note="recognized by the 2H10 single-chain llama nanobody"
                     /translation="KNEQELLELDKWASL"
     misc_feature    11495..11612
                     /label=cPPT/CTS
                     /note="central polypurine tract and central termination
                     sequence of HIV-1"
     promoter        11681..192
                     /label=hSyn promoter
                     /note="human synapsin I promoter; confers neuron-specific
                     expression (Kugler et al., 2003)"
ORIGIN
        1 ggtcccccgc aaactcccct tcccggccac cttggtcgcg tccgcgccgc cgccggccca
       61 gccggaccgc accacgcgag gcgcgagata ggggggcacg ggcgcgacca tctgcgctgc
      121 ggcgccggcg actcagcgct gcctcagtct gcggtgggca gcggaggagt cgtgtcgtgc
      181 ctgagagcgc agtcgctagc gccaccatgg acgtggtgaa tcagctggtg gctgggggtc
      241 agttccgggt ggtcaaggag ccccttggct tcgtgaaggt gctgcagtgg gtctttgcca
      301 tcttcgcctt tgctacgtgc ggcagctaca ccggagagct tcggctgagc gtggagtgtg
      361 ccaacaagac ggagagtgcc ctcaacatcg aagtcgaatt tgagtaccca ttcaggctgc
      421 accaagtgta ctttgatgca ccctcctgcg ttaaaggggg cactaccaag atcttcctag
      481 ttggtgacta ctcctcctcg gctgaattct ttgtcaccgt ggctgtgttt gccttcctct
      541 actccatggg ggccctggcc acctacatct tcctgcagaa caagtaccga gagaacaaca
      601 aagggccaat gatggacttc ctggccacag cagtgttcgc tttcatgtgg ctagttagct
      661 catccgcctg ggccaaaggc ctgtccgatg tgaagatggc cactgaccca gagaacatta
      721 tcaaggagat gcctatgtgc cgccagacag atatggatct agccaccatg ggaagtaaag
      781 gagaagaact tttcactgga gttgtcccaa ttcttgttga attagatggt gatgttaatg
      841 ggcacaaatt ttctgtcagt ggagagggtg aaggtgatgc aacatacgga aaacttaccc
      901 ttaaatttat ttgcactact ggaaaactac ctgttccttg gccaacactt gtcactactt
      961 taacttatgg tgttcaatgc ttttcaagat acccagatca tatgaaacgg catgactttt
     1021 tcaagagtgc catgcccgaa ggttatgtac aggaaagaac tatatttttc aaagatgacg
     1081 ggaactacaa gacacgtgct gaagtcaagt ttgaaggtga tacccttgtt aatagaatcg
     1141 agttaaaagg tattgatttt aaagaagatg gaaacattct tggacacaaa ttggaataca
     1201 actataacga tcaccaggtg tacatcatgg cagacaaaca aaagaatgga atcaaagcta
     1261 acttcaaaat tagacacaac attgaagatg gaggcgttca actagcagac cattatcaac
     1321 aaaatactcc aattggcgat gggcccgtcc ttttaccaga caaccattac ctgtttacaa
     1381 cttctactct ttcgaaagat cccaacgaaa agagagacca catggtcctt cttgagtttg
     1441 taacagctgc tgggattaca catggcatgg atgaactata caaaaccggt accggatcca
     1501 tggaccccat cgctctgcag gctggttacg acctgctggg tgacggcaga cctgaaactc
     1561 tgtggctggg catcggcact ctgctgatgc tgattggaac cttctacttt ctggtccgcg
     1621 gatggggagt caccgataag gatgcccggg aatattacgc tgtgactatc ctggtgcccg
     1681 gaatcgcatc cgccgcatat ctgtctatgt tctttggtat cgggcttact gaggtgaccg
     1741 tcgggggcga aatgttggat atctattatg ccaggtacgc cgactggctg tttaccaccc
     1801 cacttctgct gctggatctg gcccttctcg ctaaggtgga tcgggtgacc atcggcaccc
     1861 tggtgggtgt ggacgccctg atgatcgtca ctggcctcat cggagccttg agccacacgg
     1921 ccatagccag atacagttgg tggttgttct ctacaatttg catgatagtg gtgctctatt
     1981 ttctggctac atccctgcga tctgctgcaa aggagcgggg ccccgaggtg gcatctacct
     2041 ttaacaccct gacagctctg gtcttggtgc tgtggaccgc ttaccctatc ctgtggatca
     2101 taggcactga gggcgctggc gtggtgggcc tgggcatcga aactctgctg tttatggtgt
     2161 tggacgtgac tgccaaggtc ggctttggct ttatcctgtt gagatcccgg gctattctgg
     2221 gcgacaccga ggcaccagaa cccagtgccg gtgccgatgt cagtgccgcc gaccgtacga
     2281 tggtgagcga gctgattaag gagaacatgc acatgaagct gtacatggag ggcaccgtga
     2341 acaaccacca cttcaagtgc acatccgagg gcgaaggcaa gccctacgag ggcacccaga
     2401 ccatgagaat caaggcggtc gagggcggcc ctctcccctt cgccttcgac atcctggcta
     2461 ccagcttcat gtacggcagc aaaaccttca tcaaccacac ccagggcatc cccgacttct
     2521 ttaagcagtc cttccccgag ggcttcacat gggagagagt caccacatac gaagacgggg
     2581 gcgtgctgac cgctacccag gacaccagcc tccaggacgg ctgcctcatc tacaacgtca
     2641 agatcagagg ggtgaacttc ccatccaacg gccctgtgat gcagaagaaa acactcggct
     2701 gggaggcctc caccgagacc ctgtaccccg ctgacggcgg cctggaaggc agagccgaca
     2761 tggccctgaa gctcgtgggc gggggccacc tgatctgcaa cttgaagacc acatacagat
     2821 ccaagaaacc cgctaagaac ctcaagatgc ccggcgtcta ctatgtggac agaagactgg
     2881 aaagaatcaa ggaggccgac aaagagacct acgtcgagca gcacgaggtg gctgtggcca
     2941 gatactgcga cctccctagc aaactggggc acagaaagct tgcagccctg caggagaaga
     3001 agtcatgcag ccagcgcatg gccgaattcc ggcaatactg ttggaacccg gacactgggc
     3061 agatgctggg ccgcacccca gcccggtggg tgtggatcag cctgtactat gcagctttct
     3121 acgtggtcat gactgggctc tttgccttgt gcatctatgt gctgatgcag accattgatc
     3181 cctacacccc cgactaccag gaccagttaa agtcaccggg ggtaaccttg agaccggatg
     3241 tgtatgggga aagagggctg cagatttcct acaacatctc tgaaaacagc tctggtttaa
     3301 acaccaccgg tggagctcga atcacatgca aggaactgag ggaccctgtg acttcaggac
     3361 tcaacacctc ggtggtgttt ggcttcctga acctggtgct ctgggttggc aacctatggt
     3421 tcgtgttcaa ggagacaggc tgggccgccc cattcatgcg cgcacctcca ggcgccccag
     3481 aaaagcaacc agctcctggc gatgcctacg gcgatgcggg ctatgggcag ggccccggag
     3541 gctatgggcc ccaggactcc tacgggcctc agggtggtta tcaacccgat tacgggcagc
     3601 cagccagcgg cggtggcggt ggctacgggc ctcagggcga ctatgggcag caaggctacg
     3661 gccaacaggg tgcgcccacc tccttctcca atcagatgta attaattaag gccgcgactc
     3721 tagaattcga tatcaagctt atcgataatc aacctctgga ttacaaaatt tgtgaaagat
     3781 tgactggtat tcttaactat gttgctcctt ttacgctatg tggatacgct gctttaatgc
     3841 ctttgtatca tgctattgct tcccgtatgg ctttcatttt ctcctccttg tataaatcct
     3901 ggttgctgtc tctttatgag gagttgtggc ccgttgtcag gcaacgtggc gtggtgtgca
     3961 ctgtgtttgc tgacgcaacc cccactggtt ggggcattgc caccacctgt cagctccttt
     4021 ccgggacttt cgctttcccc ctccctattg ccacggcgga actcatcgcc gcctgccttg
     4081 cccgctgctg gacaggggct cggctgttgg gcactgacaa ttccgtggtg ttgtcgggga
     4141 aatcatcgtc ctttccttgg ctgctcgcct gtgttgccac ctggattctg cgcgggacgt
     4201 ccttctgcta cgtcccttcg gccctcaatc cagcggacct tccttcccgc ggcctgctgc
     4261 cggctctgcg gcctcttccg cgtcttcgcc ttcgccctca gacgagtcgg atctcccttt
     4321 gggccgcctc cccgcatcga taccgtcgac ctcgagacct agaaaaacat ggagcaatca
     4381 caagtagcaa tacagcagct accaatgctg attgtgcctg gctagaagca caagaggagg
     4441 aggaggtggg ttttccagtc acacctcagg tacctttaag accaatgact tacaaggcag
     4501 ctgtagatct tagccacttt ttaaaagaaa aggggggact ggaagggcta attcactccc
     4561 aacgaagaca agatatcctt gatctgtgga tctaccacac acaaggctac ttccctgatt
     4621 ggcagaacta cacaccaggg ccagggatca gatatccact gacctttgga tggtgctaca
     4681 agctagtacc agttgagcaa gagaaggtag aagaagccaa tgaaggagag aacacccgct
     4741 tgttacaccc tgtgagcctg catgggatgg atgacccgga gagagaagta ttagagtgga
     4801 ggtttgacag ccgcctagca tttcatcaca tggcccgaga gctgcatccg gactgtactg
     4861 ggtctctctg gttagaccag atctgagcct gggagctctc tggctaacta gggaacccac
     4921 tgcttaagcc tcaataaagc ttgccttgag tgcttcaagt agtgtgtgcc cgtctgttgt
     4981 gtgactctgg taactagaga tccctcagac ccttttagtc agtgtggaaa atctctagca
     5041 gggcccgttt aaacccgctg atcagcctcg actgtgcctt ctagttgcca gccatctgtt
     5101 gtttgcccct cccccgtgcc ttccttgacc ctggaaggtg ccactcccac tgtcctttcc
     5161 taataaaatg aggaaattgc atcgcattgt ctgagtaggt gtcattctat tctggggggt
     5221 ggggtggggc aggacagcaa gggggaggat tgggaagaca atagcaggca tgctggggat
     5281 gcggtgggct ctatggcttc tgaggcggaa agaaccagct ggggctctag ggggtatccc
     5341 cnnnnnnnnn nnnnnnnnnn nnnnnnnnnn nnnnnnnnnn nnnnnnnnnn nnnnnnnnnn
     5401 nnnnnnnnnn nnnnnnnnnn nnnnnnnnnn nnnnnnnnnn nnnnnnnnnn nnnnnnnnnn
     5461 nnnnncnnnn nnnnnnnnnn nnnnnnnnnn nnnnnnnnnn nnnnnnnnnn nnnnnnnnnn
     5521 nnnnnnnnnn nnnnnnnnnn nnnnnnnnnn nnnnnnnann nnnnnnnnnn nnnnnnnnnn
     5581 nnnnnnnnnn nnnnnnnnnn nnnnnnncct ttgacgttgg agtccacgtt ctttaatagt
     5641 ggactcttgt tccaaactgg aacaacactc aaccctatct cggtctattc ttttgattta
     5701 taagggattt tgccgatttc ggcctattgg ttaaaaaatg agctgattta acaaaaattt
     5761 aacgcgaatt aattctgtgg aatgtgtgtc agttagggtg tggaaagtcc ccaggctccc
     5821 cagcaggcag aagtatgcaa agcatgcatc tcaattagtc agcaaccagg tgtggaaagt
     5881 ccccaggctc cccagcaggc agaagtatgc aaagcatgca tctcaattag tcagcaacca
     5941 tagtcccgcc cctaactccg cccatcccgc ccctaactcc gcccagttcc gcccattctc
     6001 cgccccatgg ctgactaatt ttttttattt atgcagaggc cgaggccgcc tctgcctctg
     6061 agctattcca gaagtagtga ggaggctttt ttggaggcct aggcttttgc aaaaagctcc
     6121 cgggagcttg tatatccatt ttcggatctg atcagcacgt gttgacaatt aatcatcggc
     6181 atagtatatc ggcatagtat aatacgacaa ggtgaggaac taaaccatgg ccaagttgac
     6241 cagtgccgtt ccggtgctca ccgcgcgcga cgtcgccgga gcggtcgagt tctggaccga
     6301 ccggctcggg ttctcccggg acttcgtgga ggacgacttc gccggtgtgg tccgggacga
     6361 cgtgaccctg ttcatcagcg cggtccagga ccaggtggtg ccggacaaca ccctggcctg
     6421 ggtgtgggtg cgcggcctgg acgagctgta cgccgagtgg tcggaggtcg tgtccacgaa
     6481 cttccgggac gcctccgggc cggccatgac cgagatcggc gagcagccgt gggggcggga
     6541 gttcgccctg cgcgacccgg ccggcaactg cgtgcacttc gtggccgagg agcaggactg
     6601 acacgtgcta cgagatttcg attccaccgc cgccttctat gaaaggttgg gcttcggaat
     6661 cgttttccgg gacgccggct ggatgatcct ccagcgcggg gatctcatgc tggagttctt
     6721 cgcccacccc aacttgttta ttgcagctta taatggttac aaataaagca atagcatcac
     6781 aaatttcaca aataaagcat ttttttcact gcattctagt tgtggtttgt ccaaactcat
     6841 caatgtatct tatcatgtct gtataccgtc gacctctagc tagagcttgg cgtaatcatg
     6901 gtcatagctg tttcctgtgt gaaattgtta tccgctcaca attccacaca acatacgagc
     6961 cggaagcata aagtgtaaag cctggggtgc ctaatgagtg agctaactca cattaattgc
     7021 gttgcgctca ctgcccgctt tccagtcggg aaacctgtcg tgccagctgc attaatgaat
     7081 cggccaacgc gcggggagag gcggtttgcg tattgggcgc tcttccgctt cctcgctcac
     7141 tgactcgctg cgctcggtcg ttcggctgcg gcgagcggta tcagctcact caaaggcggt
     7201 aatacggtta tccacagaat caggggataa cgcaggaaag aacatgtgag caaaaggcca
     7261 gcaaaaggcc aggaaccgta aaaaggccgc gttgctggcg tttttccata ggctccgccc
     7321 ccctgacgag catcacaaaa atcgacgctc aagtcagagg tggcgaaacc cgacaggact
     7381 ataaagatac caggcgtttc cccctggaag ctccctcgtg cgctctcctg ttccgaccct
     7441 gccgcttacc ggatacctgt ccgcctttct cccttcggga agcgtggcgc tttctcatag
     7501 ctcacgctgt aggtatctca gttcggtgta ggtcgttcgc tccaagctgg gctgtgtgca
     7561 cgaacccccc gttcagcccg accgctgcgc cttatccggt aactatcgtc ttgagtccaa
     7621 cccggtaaga cacgacttat cgccactggc agcagccact ggtaacagga ttagcagagc
     7681 gaggtatgta ggcggtgcta cagagttctt gaagtggtgg cctaactacg gctacactag
     7741 aagaacagta tttggtatct gcgctctgct gaagccagtt accttcggaa aaagagttgg
     7801 tagctcttga tccggcaaac aaaccaccgc tggtagcggt ggtttttttg tttgcaagca
     7861 gcagattacg cgcagaaaaa aaggatctca agaagatcct ttgatctttt ctacggggtc
     7921 tgacgctcag tggaacgaaa actcacgtta agggattttg gtcatgagat tatcaaaaag
     7981 gatcttcacc tagatccttt taaattaaaa atgaagtttt aaatcaatct aaagtatata
     8041 tgagtaaact tggtctgaca gttaccaatg cttaatcagt gaggcaccta tctcagcgat
     8101 ctgtctattt cgttcatcca tagttgcctg actccccgtc gtgtagataa ctacgatacg
     8161 ggagggctta ccatctggcc ccagtgctgc aatgataccg cgagacccac gctcaccggc
     8221 tccagattta tcagcaataa accagccagc cggaagggcc gagcgcagaa gtggtcctgc
     8281 aactttatcc gcctccatcc agtctattaa ttgttgccgg gaagctagag taagtagttc
     8341 gccagttaat agtttgcgca acgttgttgc cattgctaca ggcatcgtgg tgtcacgctc
     8401 gtcgtttggt atggcttcat tcagctccgg ttcccaacga tcaaggcgag ttacatgatc
     8461 ccccatgttg tgcaaaaaag cggttagctc cttcggtcct ccgatcgttg tcagaagtaa
     8521 gttggccgca gtgttatcac tcatggttat ggcagcactg cataattctc ttactgtcat
     8581 gccatccgta agatgctttt ctgtgactgg tgagtactca accaagtcat tctgagaata
     8641 gtgtatgcgg cgaccgagtt gctcttgccc ggcgtcaata cgggataata ccgcgccaca
     8701 tagcagaact ttaaaagtgc tcatcattgg aaaacgttct tcggggcgaa aactctcaag
     8761 gatcttaccg ctgttgagat ccagttcgat gtaacccact cgtgcaccca actgatcttc
     8821 agcatctttt actttcacca gcgtttctgg gtgagcaaaa acaggaaggc aaaatgccgc
     8881 aaaaaaggga ataagggcga cacggaaatg ttgaatactc atactcttcc tttttcaata
     8941 ttattgaagc atttatcagg gttattgtct catgagcgga tacatatttg aatgtattta
     9001 gaaaaataaa caaatagggg ttccgcgcac atttccccga aaagtgccac ctgacgtcga
     9061 cggatcggga gatctcccga tcccctatgg tgcactctca gtacaatctg ctctgatgcc
     9121 gcatagttaa gccagtatct gctccctgct tgtgtgttgg aggtcgctga gtagtgcgcg
     9181 agcaaaattt aagctacaac aaggcaaggc ttgaccgaca attgcatgaa gaatctgctt
     9241 agggttaggc gttttgcgct gcttcgcgat gtacgggcca gatatacgcg ttgacattga
     9301 ttattgacta gttattaata gtaatcaatt acggggtcat tagttcatag cccatatatg
     9361 gagttccgcg ttacataact tacggtaaat ggcccgcctg gctgaccgcc caacgacccc
     9421 cgcccattga cgtcaataat gacgtatgtt cccatagtaa cgccaatagg gactttccat
     9481 tgacgtcaat gggtggagta tttacggtaa actgcccact tggcagtaca tcaagtgtat
     9541 catatgccaa gtacgccccc tattgacgtc aatgacggta aatggcccgc ctggcattat
     9601 gcccagtaca tgaccttatg ggactttcct acttggcagt acatctacgt attagtcatc
     9661 gctattacca tggtgatgcg gttttggcag tacatcaatg ggcgtggata gcggtttgac
     9721 tcacggggat ttccaagtct ccaccccatt gacgtcaatg ggagtttgtt ttggcaccaa
     9781 aatcaacggg actttccaaa atgtcgtaac aactccgccc cattgacgca aatgggcggt
     9841 aggcgtgtac ggtgggaggt ctatataagc agcgcgtttt gcctgtactg ggtctctctg
     9901 gttagaccag atctgagcct gggagctctc tggctaacta gggaacccac tgcttaagcc
     9961 tcaataaagc ttgccttgag tgcttcaagt agtgtgtgcc cgtctgttgt gtgactctgg
    10021 taactagaga tccctcagac ccttttagtc agtgtggaaa atctctagca gtggcgcccg
    10081 aacagggact tgaaagcgaa agggaaacca gaggagctct ctcgacgcag gactcggctt
    10141 gctgaagcgc gcacggcaag aggcgagggg cggcgactgg tgagtacgcc aaaaattttg
    10201 actagcggag gctagaagga gagagatggg tgcgagagcg tcagtattaa gcgggggaga
    10261 attagatcgc gatgggaaaa aattcggtta aggccagggg gaaagaaaaa atataaatta
    10321 aaacatatag tatgggcaag cagggagcta gaacgattcg cagttaatcc tggcctgtta
    10381 gaaacatcag aaggctgtag acaaatactg ggacagctac aaccatccct tcagacagga
    10441 tcagaagaac ttagatcatt atataataca gtagcaaccc tctattgtgt gcatcaaagg
    10501 atagagataa aagacaccaa ggaagcttta gacaagatag aggaagagca aaacaaaagt
    10561 aagaccaccg cacagcaagc ggccgctgat cttcagacct ggaggaggag atatgaggga
    10621 caattggaga agtgaattat ataaatataa agtagtaaaa attgaaccat taggagtagc
    10681 acccaccaag gcaaagagaa gagtggtgca gagagaaaaa agagcagtgg gaataggagc
    10741 tttgttcctt gggttcttgg gagcagcagg aagcactatg ggcgcagcgt caatgacgct
    10801 gacggtacag gccagacaat tattgtctgg tatagtgcag cagcagaaca atttgctgag
    10861 ggctattgag gcgcaacagc atctgttgca actcacagtc tggggcatca agcagctcca
    10921 ggcaagaatc ctggctgtgg aaagatacct aaaggatcaa cagctcctgg ggatttgggg
    10981 ttgctctgga aaactcattt gcaccactgc tgtgccttgg aatgctagtt ggagtaataa
    11041 atctctggaa cagatttgga atcacacgac ctggatggag tgggacagag aaattaacaa
    11101 ttacacaagc ttaatacact ccttaattga agaatcgcaa aaccagcaag aaaagaatga
    11161 acaagaatta ttggaattag ataaatgggc aagtttgtgg aattggttta acataacaaa
    11221 ttggctgtgg tatataaaat tattcataat gatagtagga ggcttggtag gtttaagaat
    11281 agtttttgct gtactttcta tagtgaatag agttaggcag ggatattcac cattatcgtt
    11341 tcagacccac ctcccaaccc cgaggggacc cgacaggccc gaaggaatag aagaagaagg
    11401 tggagagaga gacagagaca gatccattcg attagtgaac ggatcggcac tgcgtgcgcc
    11461 aattctgcag acaaatggca gtattcatcc acaattttaa aagaaaaggg gggattgggg
    11521 ggtacagtgc aggggaaaga atagtagaca taatagcaac agacatacaa actaaagaat
    11581 tacaaaaaca aattacaaaa attcaaaatt ttcgggttta ttacagggac agcagagatc
    11641 cagtttggtt aatcgcatgc tagagagggc cctgcgtatg agtgcaagtg ggttttagga
    11701 ccaggatgag gcggggtggg ggtgcctacc tgacgaccga ccccgaccca ctggacaagc
    11761 acccaacccc cattccccaa attgcgcatc ccctatcaga gagggggagg ggaaacagga
    11821 tgcggcgagg cgcgtgcgca ctgccagctt cagcaccgcg gacagtgcct tcgcccccgc
    11881 ctggcggcgc gcgccaccgc cgcctcagca ctgaaggcgc gctgacgtca ctcgcc
//
