>Addgene plasmid #70111 | pLenti-Synapsin-pHoenix-WPRE | addgene partial sequence | sequence record 127899 | Top_Fop 5'-TCACCATTATCGTTTCAGAC-3'
GGGGACCCGACAGGCCCGAAGGAATAGAAGAAGAAGGTGGAGAGAGAGACAGAGACAGATCCATTCGATT
AGTGAACGGATCGGCACTGCGTGCGCCAATTCTGCAGACAAATGGCAGTATTCATCCACAATTTTAAAAG
AAAAGGGGGGATTGGGGGGTACAGTGCAGGGGAAAGAATAGTAGACATAATAGCAACAGACATACAAACT
AAAGAATTACAAAAACAAATTACAAAAATTCAAAATTTTCGGGTTTATTACAGGGACAGCAGAGATCCAG
TTTGGTTAATCGCATGCTAGAGAGGGCCCTGCGTATGAGTGCAAGTGGGTTTTAGGACCAGGATGAGGCG
GGGTGGGGGTGCCTACCTGACGACCGACCCCGACCCACTGGACAAGCACCCAACCCCCATTCCCCAAATT
GCGCATCCCCTATCAGAGAGGGGGAGGGGAAACAGGATGCGGCGAGGCGCGTGCGCACTGCCAGCTTCAG
CACCGCGGACAGTGCCTTCGCCCCCGCCTGGCGGCGCGCGCCACCGCCGCCTCAGCACTGAAGGCGCGCT
GACGTCACTCGCCGGTCCCCCGCAAACTCCCCTTCCCGGCCACCTTGGTCGCGTCCGCGCCGCCGCCGGC
CCAGCCGGACCGCACCACGCGAGGCGCGAGATAGGGGGGCACGGGCGCGACCATCTGCGCTGCGGCGCCG
GCGACTCAGCGCTGCCTCAGTCTGCGGTGGGCAGCGGAGGAGTCGTGTCGTGCCTGAGAGCGCAGTCGCT
AGCGCCACCATGGACGTGGTGAATCAGCTGGTGGCTGGGGGTCAGTTCCGGGTGGTCAAGGAGCCCCTTG
GCTTCGTGAAGGTGCTGCAGTGGGTCTTTGCCATCTTCGCCTTTGCTACGTGCGGCAGCTACACCGGAGA
GCTTCGGCTGAGCGTGGAGTGTGCCAACAAGACGGAGAGTGCCCTCAACATCGAAGTCGAATTTGAGTAC
CCATTCAGGCTGCACCAAGTGTACTTTGATGCACCCTCCTGCGTTAAAGGGG
