>Addgene plasmid #70111 | pLenti-Synapsin-pHoenix-WPRE | addgene partial sequence | sequence record 127903 | pAE03_1 5'-GTTACAAACTCAAGAAGGACC-3'
CTCTTTTCGTTGGGATCTTTCGAAAGAGTAGAAGTTGTAAACAGGTAATGGTTGTCTGGTAAAAGGACGG
GCCCATCGCCAATTGGAGTATTTTGTTGATAATGGTCTGCTAGTTGAACGCCTCCATCTTCAATGTTGTG
TCTAATTTTGAAGTTAGCTTTGATTCCATTCTTTTGTTTGTCTGCCATGATGTACACCTGGTGATCGTTA
TAGTTGTATTCCAATTTGTGTCCAAGAATGTTTCCATCTTCTTTAAAATCAATACCTTTTAACTCGATTC
TATTAACAAGGGTATCACCTTCAAACTTGACTTCAGCACGTGTCTTGTAGTTCCCGTCATCTTTGAAAAA
TATAGTTCTTTCCTGTACATAACCTTCGGGCATGGCACTCTTGAAAAAGTCATGCCGTTTCATATGATCT
GGGTATCTTGAAAAGCATTGAACACCATAAGTTAAAGTAGTGACAAGTGTTGGCCAAGGAACAGGTAGTT
TTCCAGTAGTGCAAATAAATTTAAGGGTAAGTTTTCCGTATGTTGCATCACCTTCACCCTCTCCACTGAC
AGAAAATTTGTGCCCATTAACATCACCATCTAATTCAACAAGAATTGGGACAACTCCAGTGAAAAGTTCT
TCTCCTTTACTTCCCATGGTGGCTAGATCCATATCTGTCTGGCGGCACATAGGCATCTCCTTGATAATGT
TCTCTGGGTCAGTGGCCATCTTCACATCGGACAGGCCTTTGGCCCAGGCGGATGAGCTAACTAGCCACAT
GAAAGCGAACACTGCTGTGGCCAGGAAGTCCATCATTGGCCCTTTGTTGTTCTCTCGGTA
