>Addgene plasmid #70111 | pLenti-Synapsin-pHoenix-WPRE | addgene partial sequence | sequence record 127905 | GFP-F 5'-GGTCCTTCTTGAGTTTGTAAC-3'
ATGGCATGGATGAACTATACAAAACCGGTACCGGATCCATGGACCCCATCGCTCTGCAGGCTGGTTACGA
CCTGCTGGGTGACGGCAGACCTGAAACTCTGTGGCTGGGCATCGGCACTCTGCTGATGCTGATTGGAACC
TTCTACTTTCTGGTCCGCGGATGGGGAGTCACCGATAAGGATGCCCGGGAATATTACGCTGTGACTATCC
TGGTGCCCGGAATCGCATCCGCCGCATATCTGTCTATGTTCTTTGGTATCGGGCTTACTGAGGTGACCGT
CGGGGGCGAAATGTTGGATATCTATTATGCCAGGTACGCCGACTGGCTGTTTACCACCCCACTTCTGCTG
CTGGATCTGGCCCTTCTCGCTAAGGTGGATCGGGTGACCATCGGCACCCTGGTGGGTGTGGACGCCCTGA
TGATCGTCACTGGCCTCATCGGAGCCTTGAGCCACACGGCCATAGCCAGATACAGTTGGTGGTTGTTCTC
TACAATTTGCATGATAGTGGTGCTCTATTTTCTGGCTACATCCCTGCGATCTGCTGCAAAGGAGCGGGGC
CCCGAGGTGGCATCTACCTTTAACACCCTGACAGCTCTGGTCTTGGTGCTGTGGACCGCTTACCCTATCC
TGTGGATCATAGGCACTGAGGGCGCTGGCGTGGTGGGCCTGGGCATCGAAACTCTGCTGTTTATGGTGTT
GGACGTGACTGCCAAGGTCGGCTTTGGCTTTATCCTGTTGAGATCCCGGGCTATTCTGGGCGACACCGAG
GCACCAGAACCCAGTGCCGGTGCCGATGTCAGTGCCGCCGACCGTACGATGGTGAGCGAGCTGATTAAGG
AGAACATGCACATGAAGCTGTACATGGAGGGCACCGTGAACAACCACCACTTCAAGTGCACATCCGAGGG
CGAAGGCAAGCCCTACGAGGGCACCCAGACCATGAGAATCAAGGCGGTCGAGGGCGGCCCTCTCCCCTTC
GCCTTCGACATCCTGGCTACCAGCTTCATGTACGGCAGCAAAACCTTCATCAACCACACCCAGGGCATCC
C
