>Addgene plasmid #70111 | pLenti-Synapsin-pHoenix-WPRE | addgene partial sequence | sequence record 127908 | WPRE-R 5'-CATAGCGTAAAAGGAGCAACA-3'
ATCTTTCACAAATTTTGTAATCCAGAGGTTGATTATCGATAAGCTTGATATCGAATTCTAGAGTCGCGGC
CTTAATTAATTACATCTGATTGGAGAAGGAGGTGGGCGCACCCTGTTGGCCGTAGCCTTGCTGCCCATAG
TCGCCCTGAGGCCCGTAGCCACCGCCACCGCCGCTGGCTGGCTGCCCGTAATCGGGTTGATAACCACCCT
GAGGCCCGTAGGAGTCCTGGGGCCCATAGCCTCCGGGGCCCTGCCCATAGCCCGCATCGCCGTAGGCATC
GCCAGGAGCTGGTTGCTTTTCTGGGGCGCCTGGAGGTGCGCGCATGAATGGGGCGGCCCAGCCTGTCTCC
TTGAACACGAACCATAGGTTGCCAACCCAGAGCACCAGGTTCAGGAAGCCAAACACCACCGAGGTGTTGA
GTCCTGAAGTCACAGGGTCCCTCAGTTCCTTGCATGTGATTCGAGCTCCACCGGTGGTGTTTAAACCAGA
GCTGTTTTCAGAGATGTTGTAGGAAATCTGCAGCCCTCTTTCCCCATACACATCCGGTCTCAAGGTTACC
CCCGGTGACTTTAACTGGTCCTGGTAGTCGGGGGTGTAGGGATCAATGGTCTGCATCAGCACATAGATGC
ACAAGGCAAAGAGCCCAGTCATGACCACGTAGAAAGCTGCATAGTACAGGCTGATCCACACCCACCGGGC
TGGGGTGCGGCCCAGCATCTGCCCAGTGTCCGGGTTCCAACAGTATTGCCGGAATTCGGCCATGCGCTGG
CTGCATGACTTCTTCTCCTGCAGGGCTGCAAGCTTTCTGTGCCCCAGTTTGCTAGGGAGGTCGCAGTATC
TGGCCACAGCCACCTCGTGCTGCTCGACGTAGGTCTCTTTGTCGGCCTCCTTGATTCTTTCCAGTCTTCT
GTCCACATAGTAGACGCCGGGCATCTTGAGGTTCTTAGCGGGTTTCTTGGATCTGTATGTGGTCTTCAAG
TTGCAGA
