>Addgene plasmid #70111 | pLenti-Synapsin-pHoenix-WPRE | addgene partial sequence | sequence record 127910 | LSS-mKate-R 5'-ATTAAGCTTGTGCCCCAGTTTG-3'
TCTGGCCACAGCCACCTCGTGCTGCTCGACGTAGGTCTCTTTGTCGGCCTCCTTGATTCTTTCCAGTCTT
CTGTCCACATAGTAGACGCCGGGCATCTTGAGGTTCTTAGCGGGTTTCTTGGATCTGTATGTGGTCTTCA
AGTTGCAGATCAGGTGGCCCCCGCCCACGAGCTTCAGGGCCATGTCGGCTCTGCCTTCCAGGCCGCCGTC
AGCGGGGTACAGGGTCTCGGTGGAGGCCTCCCAGCCGAGTGTTTTCTTCTGCATCACAGGGCCGTTGGAT
GGGAAGTTCACCCCTCTGATCTTGACGTTGTAGATGAGGCAGCCGTCCTGGAGGCTGGTGTCCTGGGTAG
CGGTCAGCACGCCCCCGTCTTCGTATGTGGTGACTCTCTCCCATGTGAAGCCCTCGGGGAAGGACTGCTT
AAAGAAGTCGGGGATGCCCTGGGTGTGGTTGATGAAGGTTTTGCTGCCGTACATGAAGCTGGTAGCCAGG
ATGTCGAAGGCGAAGGGGAGAGGGCCGCCCTCGACCGCCTTGATTCTCATGGTCTGGGTGCCCTCGTAGG
GCTTGCCTTCGCCCTCGGATGTGCACTTGAAGTGGTGGTTGTTCACGGTGCCCTCCATGTACAGCTTCAT
GTGCATGTTCTCCTTAATCAGCTCGCTCACCATCGTACGGTCGGCGGCACTGACATCGGCACCGGCACTG
GGTTCTGGTGCCTCGGTGTCGCCCAGAATAGCCCGGGATCTCAACAGGATAAAGCCAAAGCCGACCTTGG
CAGTCACGTCCAACACCATAAACAGCAGAGTTTCGATGCCCAGGCCCACCACGCCAGCGCCCTCAGTGCC
TATGATCCACAGGATAGGGTAAGCGGTCCACAGCACCAAGACCAGAGCTGTCAGGGTGTTAAAGGTAGAT
GCCACCTCGGGGCCCCGCTCCTTTGCAGCAGATCGCAGGGATGTAGCCAGAAAA
